>Addgene plasmid #158329 | pLKO_HA.Ollas.VSVg_NGFR | addgene full sequence | sequence record 330468 | Addgene NGS Result
GCAGTACGTGATTCTTGATCCCGAGCTTCGGGTTGGAAGTGGGTGGGAGAGTTCGAGGCCTTGCGCTTAA
GGAGCCCCTTCGCCTCGTGCTTGAGTTGAGGCCTGGCCTGGGCGCTGGGGCCGCCGCGTGCGAATCTGGT
GGCACCTTCGCGCCTGTCTCGCTGCTTTCGATAAGTCTCTAGCCATTTAAAATTTTTGATGACCTGCTGC
GACGCTTTTTTTCTGGCAAGATAGTCTTGTAAATGCGGGCCAAGATCTGCACACTGGTATTTCGGTTTTT
GGGGCCGCGGGCGGCGACGGGGCCCGTGCGTCCCAGCGCACATGTTCGGCGAGGCGGGGCCTGCGAGCGC
GGCCACCGAGAATCGGACGGGGGTAGTCTCAAGCTGGCCGGCCTGCTCTGGTGCCTGGCCTCGCGCCGCC
GTGTATCGCCCCGCCCTGGGCGGCAAGGCTGGCCCGGTCGGCACCAGTTGCGTGAGCGGAAAGATGGCCG
CTTCCCGGCCCTGCTGCAGGGAGCTCAAAATGGAGGACGCGGCGCTCGGGAGAGCGGGCGGGTGAGTCAC
CCACACAAAGGAAAAGGGCCTTTCCGTCCTCAGCCGTCGCTTCATGTGACTCCACGGAGTACCGGGCGCC
GTCCAGGCACCTCGATTAGTTCTCGAGCTTTTGGAGTACGTCGTCTTTAGGTTGGGGGGAGGGGTTTTAT
GCGATGGAGTTTCCCCACACTGAGTGGGTGGAGACTGAAGTTAGGCCAGCTTGGCACTTGATGTAATTCT
CCTTGGAATTTGCCCTTTTTGAGTTTGGATCTTGGTTCATTCTCAAGCCTCAGACAGTGGTTCAAAGTTT
TTTTCTTCCATTTCAGGTGTCGTGAGGAATTCTGCAGTCGATCGACGGTACCGCGGGCCCGGGATCCACG
GTCGCCACCATGGGGGCAGGTGCCACCGGCCGCGCCATGGACGGGCCGCGCCTGCTGCTGTTGCTGCTTC
TGGGGGTGTCCCTTGGAGGTGCCAAGGAGGCATGCTACCCATACGATGTGCCAGATTACGCTGGAGGAGG
CGGGGGAGGGAGCGGCTTCGCCAACGAGCTGGGCCCCAGGCTGATGGGCAAGTGCGGAGGAGGCGGGGGA
GGGTATACAGATATCGAAATGAATAGACTCGGAAAGCCCACAGGCCTGTACACACACAGCGGTGAGTGCT
GCAAAGCCTGCAACCTGGGCGAGGGTGTGGCCCAGCCTTGTGGAGCCAACCAGACCGTGTGTGAGCCCTG
CCTGGACAGCGTGACGTTCTCCGACGTGGTGAGCGCGACCGAGCCGTGCAAGCCGTGCACCGAGTGCGTG
GGGCTCCAGAGCATGTCGGCGCCGTGCGTGGAGGCCGACGACGCCGTGTGCCGCTGCGCCTACGGCTACT
ACCAGGATGAGACGACTGGGCGCTGCGAGGCGTGCCGCGTGTGCGAGGCGGGCTCGGGCCTCGTGTTCTC
CTGCCAGGACAAGCAGAACACCGTGTGCGAGGAGTGCCCCGACGGCACGTATTCCGACGAGGCCAACCAC
GTGGACCCGTGCCTGCCCTGCACCGTGTGCGAGGACACCGAGCGCCAGCTCCGCGAGTGCACACGCTGGG
CCGACGCCGAGTGCGAGGAGATCCCTGGCCGTTGGATTACACGGTCCACACCCCCAGAGGGCTCGGACAG
CACAGCCCCCAGCACCCAGGAGCCTGAGGCACCTCCAGAACAAGACCTCATAGCCAGCACGGTGGCAGGT
GTGGTGACCACAGTGATGGGCAGCTCCCAGCCCGTGGTGACCCGAGGCACCACCGACAACCTCATCCCTG
TCTATTGCTCCATCCTGGCTGCTGTGGTTGTGGGCCTTGTGGCCTACATAGCCTTCAAGAGGTGGAACAG
GGGTATCCTCTAGAGCGGCCGCGTCGACAATCAACCTCTGGATTACAAAATTTGTGAAAGATTGACTGGT
ATTCTTAACTATGTTGCTCCTTTTACGCTATGTGGATACGCTGCTTTAATGCCTTTGTATCATGCTATTG
CTTCCCGTATGGCTTTCATTTTCTCCTCCTTGTATAAATCCTGGTTGCTGTCTCTTTATGAGGAGTTGTG
GCCCGTTGTCAGGCAACGTGGCGTGGTGTGCACTGTGTTTGCTGACGCAACCCCCACTGGTTGGGGCATT
GCCACCACCTGTCAGCTCCTTTCCGGGACTTTCGCTTTCCCCCTCCCTATTGCCACGGCGGAACTCATCG
CCGCCTGCCTTGCCCGCTGCTGGACAGGGGCTCGGCTGTTGGGCACTGACAATTCCGTGGTGTTGTCGGG
GAAGCTGACGTCCTTTCCATGGCTGCTCGCCTGTGTTGCCACCTGGATTCTGCGCGGGACGTCCTTCTGC
TACGTCCCTTCGGCCCTCAATCCAGCGGACCTTCCTTCCCGCGGCCTGCTGCCGGCTCTGCGGCCTCTTC
CGCATCTTCGCCTTCGCCCTCAGACGAGTCGGATCTCCCTTTGGGCCGCCTCCCCGCCTGGGTACCTTTA
AGACCAATGACTTACAAGGCAGCTGTAGATCTTAGCCACTTTTTAAAAGAAAAGGGGGGACTGGAAGGGC
TAATTCACTCCCAACGAAGATAAGATCTGCTTTTTGCTTGTACTGGGTCTCTCTGGTTAGACCAGATCTG
AGCCTGGGAGCTCTCTGGCTAACTAGGGAACCCACTGCTTAAGCCTCAATAAAGCTTGCCTTGAGTGCTT
CAAGTAGTGTGTGCCCGTCTGTTGTGTGACTCTGGTAACTAGAGATCCCTCAGACCCTTTTAGTCAGTGT
GGAAAATCTCTAGCAGTAGTAGTTCATGTCATCTTATTATTCAGTATTTATAACTTGCAAAGAAATGAAT
ATCAGAGAGTGAGAGGAACTTGTTTATTGCAGCTTATAATGGTTACAAATAAAGCAATAGCATCACAAAT
TTCACAAATAAAGCATTTTTTTCACTGCATTCTAGTTGTGGTTTGTCCAAACTCATCAATGTATCTTATC
ATGTCTGGCTCTAGCTATCCCGCCCCTAACTCCGCCCATCCCGCCCCTAACTCCGCCCAGTTCCGCCCAT
TCTCCGCCCCATGGCTGACTAATTTTTTTTATTTATGCAGAGGCCGAGGCCGCCTCGGCCTCTGAGCTAT
TCCAGAAGTAGTGAGGAGGCTTTTTTGGAGGCCTAGGGACGTACCCAATTCGCCCTATAGTGAGTCGTAT
TACGCGCGCTCACTGGCCGTCGTTTTACAACGTCGTGACTGGGAAAACCCTGGCGTTACCCAACTTAATC
GCCTTGCAGCACATCCCCCTTTCGCCAGCTGGCGTAATAGCGAAGAGGCCCGCACCGATCGCCCTTCCCA
ACAGTTGCGCAGCCTGAATGGCGAATGGG
[124 nt withheld, positions 3390-3513]
C
[91 nt withheld, positions 3515-3605]
A
[49 nt withheld, positions 3607-3655]
CCTTTGACGTTGGAGTCCACGTTCTTT
[37 nt withheld, positions 3683-3719]
ACCCTATCTCGGTCTATTCTTTTGATTTATAAGGGATTTTGCCGATTTCGGCCTATTGGTTAAAAAATGA
GCTGATTTAACAAAAATTTAACGCGAATTTTAACAAAATATTAACGCTTACAATTTAGGTGGCACTTTTC
GGGGAAATGTGCGCGGAACCCCTATTTGTTTATTTTTCTAAATACATTCAAATATGTATCCGCTCATGAG
ACAATAACCCTGATAAATGCTTCAATAATATTGAAAAAGGAAGAGTATGAGTATTCAACATTTCCGTGTC
GCCCTTATTCCCTTTTTTGCGGCATTTTGCCTTCCTGTTTTTGCTCACCCAGAAACGCTGGTGAAAGTAA
AAGATGCTGAAGATCAGTTGGGTGCACGAGTGGGTTACATCGAACTGGATCTCAACAGCGGTAAGATCCT
TGAGAGTTTTCGCCCCGAAGAACGTTTTCCAATGATGAGCACTTTTAAAGTTCTGCTATGTGGCGCGGTA
TTATCCCGTATTGACGCCGGGCAAGAGCAACTCGGTCGCCGCATACACTATTCTCAGAATGACTTGGTTG
AGTACTCACCAGTCACAGAAAAGCATCTTACGGATGGCATGACAGTAAGAGAATTATGCAGTGCTGCCAT
AACCATGAGTGATAACACTGCGGCCAACTTACTTCTGACAACGATCGGAGGACCGAAGGAGCTAACCGCT
TTTTTGCACAACATGGGGGATCATGTAACTCGCCTTGATCGTTGGGAACCGGAGCTGAATGAAGCCATAC
CAAACGACGAGCGTGACACCACGATGCCTGTAGCAATGGCAACAACGTTGCGCAAACTATTAACTGGCGA
ACTACTTACTCTAGCTTCCCGGCAACAATTAATAGACTGGATGGAGGCGGATAAAGTTGCAGGACCACTT
CTGCGCTCGGCCCTTCCGGCTGGCTGGTTTATTGCTGATAAATCTGGAGCCGGTGAGCGTGGGTCTCGCG
GTATCATTGCAGCACTGGGGCCAGATGGTAAGCCCTCCCGTATCGTAGTTATCTACACGACGGGGAGTCA
GGCAACTATGGATGAACGAAATAGACAGATCGCTGAGATAGGTGCCTCACTGATTAAGCATTGGTAACTG
TCAGACCAAGTTTACTCATATATACTTTAGATTGATTTAAAACTTCATTTTTAATTTAAAAGGATCTAGG
TGAAGATCCTTTTTGATAATCTCATGACCAAAATCCCTTAACGTGAGTTTTCGTTCCACTGAGCGTCAGA
CCCCGTAGAAAAGATCAAAGGATCTTCTTGAGATCCTTTTTTTCTGCGCGTAATCTGCTGCTTGCAAACA
AAAAAACCACCGCTACCAGCGGTGGTTTGTTTGCCGGATCAAGAGCTACCAACTCTTTTTCCGAAGGTAA
CTGGCTTCAGCAGAGCGCAGATACCAAATACTGTTCTTCTAGTGTAGCCGTAGTTAGGCCACCACTTCAA
GAACTCTGTAGCACCGCCTACATACCTCGCTCTGCTAATCCTGTTACCAGTGGCTGCTGCCAGTGGCGAT
AAGTCGTGTCTTACCGGGTTGGACTCAAGACGATAGTTACCGGATAAGGCGCAGCGGTCGGGCTGAACGG
GGGGTTCGTGCACACAGCCCAGCTTGGAGCGAACGACCTACACCGAACTGAGATACCTACAGCGTGAGCT
ATGAGAAAGCGCCACGCTTCCCGAAGGGAGAAAGGCGGACAGGTATCCGGTAAGCGGCAGGGTCGGAACA
GGAGAGCGCACGAGGGAGCTTCCAGGGGGAAACGCCTGGTATCTTTATAGTCCTGTCGGGTTTCGCCACC
TCTGACTTGAGCGTCGATTTTTGTGATGCTCGTCAGGGGGGCGGAGCCTATGGAAAAACGCCAGCAACGC
GGCCTTTTTACGGTTCCTGGCCTTTTGCTGGCCTTTTGCTCACATGTTCTTTCCTGCGTTATCCCCTGAT
TCTGTGGATAACCGTATTACCGCCTTTGAGTGAGCTGATACCGCTCGCCGCAGCCGAACGACCGAGCGCA
GCGAGTCAGTGAGCGAGGAAGCGGAAGAGCGCCCAATACGCAAACCGCCTCTCCCCGCGCGTTGGCCGAT
TCATTAATGCAGCTGGCACGACAGGTTTCCCGACTGGAAAGCGGGCAGTGAGCGCAACGCAATTAATGTG
AGTTAGCTCACTCATTAGGCACCCCAGGCTTTACACTTTATGCTTCCGGCTCGTATGTTGTGTGGAATTG
TGAGCGGATAACAATTTCACACAGGAAACAGCTATGACCATGATTACGCCAAGCGCGCAATTAACCCTCA
CTAAAGGGAACAAAAGCTGGAGCTGCAAGCTTAATGTAGTCTTATGCAATACTCTTGTAGTCTTGCAACA
TGGTAACGATGAGTTAGCAACATGCCTTACAAGGAGAGAAAAAGCACCGTGCATGGCGATTGGTGGAAGT
AAGGTGGTACGATCGTGCCTTATTAGGAAGGCAACAGACGGGTCTGACATGGATTGGACGAACCACTGAA
TTGCCGCATTGCAGAGATATTGTATTTAAGTGCCTAGCTCGATACATAAACGGGTCTCTCTGGTTAGACC
AGATCTGAGCCTGGGAGCTCTCTGGCTAACTAGGGAACCCACTGCTTAAGCCTCAATAAAGCTTGCCTTG
AGTGCTTCAAGTAGTGTGTGCCCGTCTGTTGTGTGACTCTGGTAACTAGAGATCCCTCAGACCCTTTTAG
TCAGTGTGGAAAATCTCTAGCAGTGGCGCCCGAACAGGGACTTGAAAGCGAAAGGGAAACCAGAGGAGCT
CTCTCGACGCAGGACTCGGCTTGCTGAAGCGCGCACGGCAAGAGGCGAGGGGCGGCGACTGGTGAGTACG
CCAAAAATTTTGACTAGCGGAGGCTAGAAGGAGAGAGATGGGTGCGAGAGCGTCAGTATTAAGCGGGGGA
GAATTAGATCGCGATGGGAAAAAATTCGGTTAAGGCCAGGGGGAAAGAAAAAATATAAATTAAAACATAT
AGTATGGGCAAGCAGGGAGCTAGAACGATTCGCAGTTAATCCTGGCCTGTTAGAAACATCAGAAGGCTGT
AGACAAATACTGGGACAGCTACAACCATCCCTTCAGACAGGATCAGAAGAACTTAGATCATTATATAATA
CAGTAGCAACCCTCTATTGTGTGCATCAAAGGATAGAGATAAAAGACACCAAGGAAGCTTTAGACAAGAT
AGAGGAAGAGCAAAACAAAAGTAAGACCACCGCACAGCAAGCGGCCGCTGATCTTCAGACCTGGAGGAGG
AGATATGAGGGACAATTGGAGAAGTGAATTATATAAATATAAAGTAGTAAAAATTGAACCATTAGGAGTA
GCACCCACCAAGGCAAAGAGAAGAGTGGTGCAGAGAGAAAAAAGAGCAGTGGGAATAGGAGCTTTGTTCC
TTGGGTTCTTGGGAGCAGCAGGAAGCACTATGGGCGCAGCGTCAATGACGCTGACGGTACAGGCCAGACA
ATTATTGTCTGGTATAGTGCAGCAGCAGAACAATTTGCTGAGGGCTATTGAGGCGCAACAGCATCTGTTG
CAACTCACAGTCTGGGGCATCAAGCAGCTCCAGGCAAGAATCCTGGCTGTGGAAAGATACCTAAAGGATC
AACAGCTCCTGGGGATTTGGGGTTGCTCTGGAAAACTCATTTGCACCACTGCTGTGCCTTGGAATGCTAG
TTGGAGTAATAAATCTCTGGAACAGATTTGGAATCACACGACCTGGATGGAGTGGGACAGAGAAATTAAC
AATTACACAAGCTTAATACACTCCTTAATTGAAGAATCGCAAAACCAGCAAGAAAAGAATGAACAAGAAT
TATTGGAATTAGATAAATGGGCAAGTTTGTGGAATTGGTTTAACATAACAAATTGGCTGTGGTATATAAA
ATTATTCATAATGATAGTAGGAGGCTTGGTAGGTTTAAGAATAGTTTTTGCTGTACTTTCTATAGTGAAT
AGAGTTAGGCAGGGATATTCACCATTATCGTTTCAGACCCACCTCCCAACCCCGAGGGGACCCGACAGGC
CCGAAGGAATAGAAGAAGAAGGTGGAGAGAGAGACAGAGACAGATCCATTCGATTAGTGAACGGATCTCG
ACGGTATCGATCACGAGACTAGTATCGAGCGGCCGCCCCCTTCACCGAGGGCCTATTTCCCATGATTCCT
TCATATTTGCATATACGATACAAGGCTGTTAGAGAGATAATTGGAATTAATTTGACTGTAAACACAAAGA
TATTAGTACAAAATACGTGACGTAGAAAGTAATAATTTCTTGGGTAGTTTGCAGTTTTAAAATTATGTTT
TAAAATGGACTATCATATGCTTACCGTAACTTGAAAGTATTTCGATTTCTTGGCTTTATATATCTTGTGG
AAAGGACGAAACACCGGGTCTTCGAGAAGACCTGTTTTAGAGCTAGAAATAGCAAGTTAAAATAAGGCTA
GTCCGTTATCAACTTGAAAAAGTGGCACCGAGTCGGTGCTTTTTTTAATTCTCGACCTCGAGACAAATGG
CAGTATTCATCCACAATTTTAAAAGAAAAGGGGGGATTGGGGGGTACAGTGCAGGGGAAAGAATAGTAGA
CATAATAGCAACAGACATACAAACTAAAGAATTACAAAAACAAATTACAAAAATTCAAAATTTTCGGGTT
TATTACAGGGACAGCAGAGATCCACTTTGGCCGCGGCTCGAGGCGATAAGCTTTGCAAAGATGGATAAAG
TTTTAAACAGAGAGGAATCTTTGCAGCTAATGGACCTTCTAGGTCTTGAAAGGAGTGGGAATTGGCTCCG
GTGCCCGTCAGTGGGCAGAGCGCACATCGCCCACAGTCCCCGAGAAGTTGGGGGGAGGGGTCGGCAATTG
AACCGGTGCCTAGAGAAGGTGGCGCGGGGTAAACTGGGAAAGTGATGTCGTGTACTGGCTCCGCCTTTTT
CCCGAGGGTGGGGGAGAACCGTATATAAGTGCAGTAGTCGCCGTGAACGTTCTTTTTCGCAACGGGTTTG
CCGCCAGAACACAGGTAAGTGCCGTGTGTGGTTCCCGCGGGCCTGGCCTCTTTACGGGTTATGGCCCTTG
CGTGCCTTGAATTACTTCCACCTGGCT
Features (pLannotate 1.2.2; 29 found; start..end, strand, type, name):
    882..907     +  misc_feature   MCS (fragment): multiple cloning site
    920..1888    +  CDS            NGFR (fragment): TNR16_HUMAN - Also known as TNFRSF16. Experimental evidence at protein level: Swiss-Prot protein existence level 1. Low affinity receptor which can bind to NGF, BDNF, NTF3, and NTF4. Forms a heterodimeric receptor with SORCS2 that binds the precursor forms of NGF, BDNF and NTF3 with high affinity, and has much lower affinity for mature NGF and BDNF (PubMed:24908487). Plays an important role in differentiation and survival of specific neuronal populations during development (By similarity). Can mediate cell survival as well as cell death of neural cells. Plays a role in the inactivation of RHOA
   1919..2507    +  misc_feature   WPRE: woodchuck hepatitis virus posttranscriptional regulatory element
   2512..2649    +  CDS            nef (fragment): NEF_HV1LA - Experimental evidence at protein level: Swiss-Prot protein existence level 1. Extracellular Nef protein targets CD4(+) T-lymphocytes for apoptosis by interacting with CXCR4 surface receptors. From Human immunodeficiency virus type 1 group M subtype B (isolate Lai) (HIV-1).
   2635..2815    +  LTR            5' LTR (truncated): truncated 5' long terminal repeat (LTR) from HIV-1
   2887..3008    +  polyA_signal   SV40 poly(A) signal: SV40 polyadenylation signal
   3048..3183    +  rep_origin     SV40 ori: SV40 origin of replication
   3204..3222    -  promoter       T7 promoter: promoter for bacteriophage T7 RNA polymerase
   3230..3385    +  CDS            lacZα (fragment): LacZα fragment of β-galactosidase; lacZ fragment
   3390..3818    +  rep_origin     f1 ori (sequence partly withheld): f1 bacteriophage origin of replication; arrow indicates direction of (+) strand synthesis
   3871..3975    +  promoter       AmpR promoter: bla
   3976..4836    +  CDS            AmpR: β-lactamase; bla; confers resistance to ampicillin, carbenicillin, and related antibiotics
   5007..5595    +  rep_origin     ori: high-copy-number ColE1/pMB1/pBR322/pUC origin of replication
   5778..5870    +  CDS            lacI (fragment): lac repressor; lacI; The lac repressor binds to the lac operator to inhibit transcription in E. coli. This inhibition can be relieved by adding lactose or isopropyl-β-D-thiogalactopyranoside (IPTG).
   5883..5904    +  protein_bind   CAP binding site: CAP binding activates transcription in the presence of cAMP. E. coli catabolite activator protein
   5919..5949    +  promoter       lac promoter: promoter for the E. coli lac operon
   5957..5973    +  protein_bind   lac operator: The lac repressor binds to the lac operator to inhibit transcription in E. coli. This inhibition can be relieved by adding lactose or isopropyl-β-D-thiogalactopyranoside (IPTG). lac repressor encoded by lacI
   6018..6036    +  promoter       T3 promoter: promoter for bacteriophage T3 RNA polymerase
   6064..6290    +  promoter       RSV promoter: Rous sarcoma virus enhancer/promoter
   6291..6471    +  LTR            5' LTR (truncated): truncated 5' long terminal repeat (LTR) from HIV-1
   6518..6643    +  misc_feature   HIV-1 Ψ: packaging signal of human immunodeficiency virus type 1
   6627..6990    +  CDS            HIV-1 gag (fragment): gag protein from human immunodeficiency virus 1; gag
   7136..7369    +  misc_feature   RRE: The Rev response element (RRE) of HIV-1 allows for Rev-dependent mRNA export from the nucleus to the cytoplasm.
   7746..7846    +  CDS            Rev (fragment): human immunodeficiency virus 1 (HIV-1) Rev protein; rev; enhances nuclear export of unspliced and incompletely spliced viral mRNAs
   7896..8136    +  promoter       U6 promoter: RNA polymerase III promoter for human U6 snRNA
   8163..8238    +  misc_RNA       gRNA scaffold: guide RNA scaffold for the Streptococcus pyogenes CRISPR/Cas9 system
   8286..8403    +  misc_feature   cPPT/CTS: central polypurine tract and central termination sequence of HIV-1
   8470..8536    +  CDS            small t antigen (fragment): SV40 (simian virus 40) small t antigen
   8543..865     +  promoter       EF-1α promoter (across the origin): strong constitutive promoter for human elongation factor EF-1α
