[The description below was written by a language model from this plasmid's Addgene catalogue record and pLannotate feature annotations shown in this document.]
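Description:
pLKO_HA.Ollas.VSVg_NGFR is a pLKO-based lentiviral CRISPR vector of about 8.9 kb that pairs an sgRNA expression cassette with a protein barcode ("Pro-Code") for tracking transduced cells. It is propagated in E. coli through a high-copy ColE1/pUC-type origin with ampicillin selection (AmpR), and the backbone also carries an f1 origin, lac regulatory remnants, and an SV40 origin and poly(A) signal outside the viral genome. The lentiviral portion has a third-generation layout. An RSV promoter fused to a truncated HIV-1 5' LTR drives genomic RNA production, followed by the Ψ packaging signal with a gag fragment, the RRE for Rev-dependent nuclear export, and a cPPT/CTS. A WPRE and a truncated LTR lie at the 3' end. No mammalian drug-selection marker is annotated.

The payload consists of two units. A human U6 (Pol III) promoter sits upstream of the S. pyogenes Cas9 guide RNA scaffold, providing the site into which an sgRNA spacer is cloned; Cas9 itself is not encoded and must be supplied separately. Downstream, an EF-1α promoter drives a human NGFR truncated to remove its signaling domain (dNGFR), giving an inert cell-surface scaffold. Its N terminus carries a combination of three linear epitopes, HA, Ollas and VSVg, which are recorded in the catalogue fields but not individually annotated in the feature table. Antibody detection of this epitope combination identifies which vector, and therefore which guide, a cell received. Pooled libraries of differently barcoded vectors can thus be read out by cytometry for phenotypic CRISPR screens at single-cell resolution, or used for general vector and cell tracking.
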