Addgene plasmid #158329: pLKO_HA.Ollas.VSVg_NGFR
Purpose: Protein Barcode (Pro-Code) for vector/cell tracking. Contains U6 trRNA cassette for sgRNA cloning. Enables phenotypic CRISPR screens at a single cell resolution (using cytometry).
Depositing lab: Brian Brown. Depositing organization: Icahn School of Medicine at Mount Sinai. Publication: Protein Barcodes Enable High-Dimensional Single-Cell CRISPR Screens. Wroblewska A, Dhainaut M, Ben-Zvi B, Rose SA, Park ES, Amir ED, Bektesevic A, Baccarini A, Merad M, Rahman AH, Brown BD. Cell. 2018 Nov 1;175(4):1141-1155.e16. doi: 10.1016/j.cell.2018.09.022. Epub 2018 Oct 18. PubMed 30343902.
Backbone
  Vector backbone: pLKO
  Backbone size w/o insert (bp): 9000
  Vector type: Lentiviral, CRISPR
Growth in bacteria
  Bacterial resistance: Ampicillin, 100 μg/mL
  Growth temperature: 37°C
  Growth strain: NEB Stable
  Copy number: High Copy
Gene/Insert
  Gene/Insert name: Pro-Code Tagged human dNGFR
  Species: H. sapiens (human)
  Insert size (bp): 1000
  Mutation: Truncation of the signaling domain
  Entrez Gene: NGFR (a.k.a. CD271, Gp80-LNGFR, TNFRSF16, p75(NTR), p75NTR)
  Promoter: EF1a
  Tag / fusion protein: HA.Ollas.VSVg (N terminal on insert)
  Cloning method: Restriction Enzyme; 5′ cloning site Unknown (unknown if destroyed)
  Sequencing primers: 5′ cctttttgagtttggatcttggttcat
Terms and licenses: Academic/Nonprofit Terms; Industry Terms: Not Available to Industry
How to cite: pLKO_HA.Ollas.VSVg_NGFR was a gift from Brian Brown (Addgene plasmid # 158329 ; http://n2t.net/addgene:158329 ; RRID:Addgene_158329)
