>Addgene plasmid #158329 | pLKO_HA.Ollas.VSVg_NGFR | depositor partial sequence | sequence record 305527 | Tagged NGFR
ATGGGGGCAGGTGCCACCGGCCGCGCCATGGACGGGCCGCGCCTGCTGCTGTTGCTGCTTCTGGGGGTGT
CCCTTGGAGGTGCCAAGGAGGCATGCTACCCATACGATGTGCCAGATTACGCTGGAGGAGGCGGGGGAGG
GAGCGGCTTCGCCAACGAGCTGGGCCCCAGGCTGATGGGCAAGTGCGGAGGAGGCGGGGGAGGGTATACA
GATATCGAAATGAATAGACTCGGAAAGCCCACAGGCCTGTACACACACAGCGGTGAGTGCTGCAAAGCCT
GCAACCTGGGCGAGGGTGTGGCCCAGCCTTGTGGAGCCAACCAGACCGTGTGTGAGCCCTGCCTGGACAG
CGTGACGTTCTCCGACGTGGTGAGCGCGACCGAGCCGTGCAAGCCGTGCACCGAGTGCGTGGGGCTCCAG
AGCATGTCGGCGCCGTGCGTGGAGGCCGACGACGCCGTGTGCCGCTGCGCCTACGGCTACTACCAGGATG
AGACGACTGGGCGCTGCGAGGCGTGCCGCGTGTGCGAGGCGGGCTCGGGCCTCGTGTTCTCCTGCCAGGA
CAAGCAGAACACCGTGTGCGAGGAGTGCCCCGACGGCACGTATTCCGACGAGGCCAACCACGTGGACCCG
TGCCTGCCCTGCACCGTGTGCGAGGACACCGAGCGCCAGCTCCGCGAGTGCACACGCTGGGCCGACGCCG
AGTGCGAGGAGATCCCTGGCCGTTGGATTACACGGTCCACACCCCCAGAGGGCTCGGACAGCACAGCCCC
CAGCACCCAGGAGCCTGAGGCACCTCCAGAACAAGACCTCATAGCCAGCACGGTGGCAGGTGTGGTGACC
ACAGTGATGGGCAGCTCCCAGCCCGTGGTGACCCGAGGCACCACCGACAACCTCATCCCTGTCTATTGCT
CCATCCTGGCTGCTGTGGTTGTGGGCCTTGTGGCCTACATAGCCTTCAAGAGGTGGAACAGGGGTATCCT
CTAG
